Addgene plasmid #15042: pSP64T XAR1 DNM1 (DM#102)
Depositing lab: Douglas Melton. Depositing organization: Harvard University. Publication: A truncated activin receptor inhibits mesoderm induction and formation of axial structures in Xenopus embryos. Hemmati-Brivanlou A, Melton DA. Nature. 1992 Oct 15. 359(6396):609-14. 10.1038/359609a0 PubMed 1328888.
Backbone
  Vector backbone: pSP64T
  Backbone size w/o insert (bp): 3260
  Vector type: Bacterial Expression
Growth in bacteria
  Bacterial resistance: Ampicillin, 100 μg/mL
  Growth temperature: 37°C
  Growth strain: DH5alpha
  Copy number: Unknown
Gene/Insert
  Gene/Insert name: Xenopus activin receptor 1 (alt name: XAR1)
  Species: X. laevis (frog)
  Mutation: Dominant negative mutant
  Entrez Gene: xstk2 (a.k.a. MGC80923)
  Cloning method: Restriction Enzyme; 5′ cloning site SacII (destroyed during cloning); 3′ cloning site SacII (destroyed during cloning)
  Sequencing primers: 5′ SP6
Terms and licenses: Academic/Nonprofit Terms; Industry Terms: Not Available to Industry
Depositor comments: For expression in embryos. Note that this construct does not have a 5' UTR.
How to cite: pSP64T XAR1 DNM1 (DM#102) was a gift from Douglas Melton (Addgene plasmid # 15042 ; http://n2t.net/addgene:15042 ; RRID:Addgene_15042)
