[The description below was written by a language model from this plasmid's Addgene catalogue record.]
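Description:
pSP64T XAR1 DNM1 (DM#102) is a plasmid built on the pSP64T backbone (about 3.3 kb without insert), carrying a dominant negative mutant of the Xenopus laevis activin receptor 1 (XAR1). It is catalogued as a bacterial expression vector and is propagated in E. coli under ampicillin selection. The depositor notes that it is intended for expression in embryos. pSP64T is generally known as an SP6 in vitro transcription vector, and the listing of SP6 as the 5′ sequencing primer fits an SP6 promoter lying upstream of the insert. In this type of vector, synthetic mRNA is transcribed from the plasmid template and then introduced into embryos, rather than the protein being produced in bacteria. No feature table is provided, so the promoter, origin of replication and any flanking untranslated sequences are not explicitly documented in the record.

The insert was cloned by restriction enzyme methods into SacII sites at both ends, and both sites were destroyed during cloning. The depositor specifically points out that the construct lacks a 5′ UTR. The record does not describe the exact nature of the mutation beyond "dominant negative", although the associated publication concerns a truncated activin receptor that inhibits mesoderm induction and formation of axial structures in Xenopus embryos. A dominant negative receptor of this kind is used to interfere with endogenous signalling. The construct therefore serves as a loss-of-function tool for studying the role of activin receptor signalling in early frog development. No tags, reporters or additional selectable markers are recorded.
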