>Addgene plasmid #15042 | pSP64T XAR1 DNM1 (DM#102) | addgene partial sequence | sequence record 79526 | Sp6 5'-ATTTAGGTGACACTATAG-3'
TTCTTTTTGCAGAAGCTCAGAATAAACGCTCAACTTTGGCAGATCGGGAACATGGGGGCTGCTGTGCCGC
TGACTTTAGCGCTTCTTCTCGCAACTTTCCGCGCAGGCTCAGGACATGATGAAGTGGAGACAAGAGAGTG
TATATACTACAATGCCAACTGGGAACTGGAGAAGACCAACCAAAGTGGAGTTGAAAGCTGCGAAGGGGAA
AAGGACAAGCGACTTCACTGTTATGCGTCTTGGAGGAACAATTCGGGCTTCATAGAGCTGGTGAAAAAAG
GATGCTGGCTCGATGACTTTAATTGTTATGACAGACAGGAATGTATTGCCAAGGAAGAAAACCCCCAAGT
CTTTTTCTGCTGCTGCGAAGGAAACTACTGCAACAAGAAATTTACTCATTTGCCTGAAGTCGAAACATTT
GATCCGAAGCCCCAGCCGATGCCCTCCGTACTCAACATTCTGATCTATTCCCTGCTTCCAATTGCTGGTC
TTTCCATGGTAATTCTCCTGGCGTTTTGGATGTACCGGCATCGAAAGCCTCCCTACGGACATGTAGACCT
CAACGAGGACCCCGGTCCGACCCCTCCGTCTCCGATGGTTGGGCTGAAGCCGCTGCAGCCCGGGGGATCG
ATCCACTAGTTCTAGAGCGGCCGCCACCGATCTGGTTACCACTAAACCAGCCTCAAGAACACCCGAATGG
AGTCTCTAAGCTACATAATACCAACTTACACTTTACAAAATGTTGTCCCCCAAAATGTAGCCATTCGTAT
CTGCTCCTAATAAAAAGAAAGTTTTCTAAAAAAAAA
